>Addgene plasmid #100728 | FKBP-beta2(616-951)-GFP ∆CBM | depositor full sequence | sequence record 189370 | FKBP-beta2(616-951)-GFP ∆CBM sequence 6073 bps
TAGTTATTAATAGTAATCAATTACGGGGTCATTAGTTCATAGCCCATATATGGAGTTCCGCGTTACATAA
CTTACGGTAAATGGCCCGCCTGGCTGACCGCCCAACGACCCCCGCCCATTGACGTCAATAATGACGTATG
TTCCCATAGTAACGCCAATAGGGACTTTCCATTGACGTCAATGGGTGGAGTATTTACGGTAAACTGCCCA
CTTGGCAGTACATCAAGTGTATCATATGCCAAGTACGCCCCCTATTGACGTCAATGACGGTAAATGGCCC
GCCTGGCATTATGCCCAGTACATGACCTTATGGGACTTTCCTACTTGGCAGTACATCTACGTATTAGTCA
TCGCTATTACCATGGTGATGCGGTTTTGGCAGTACATCAATGGGCGTGGATAGCGGTTTGACTCACGGGG
ATTTCCAAGTCTCCACCCCATTGACGTCAATGGGAGTTTGTTTTGGCACCAAAATCAACGGGACTTTCCA
AAATGTCGTAACAACTCCGCCCCATTGACGCAAATGGGCGGTAGGCGTGTACGGTGGGAGGTCTATATAA
GCAGAGCTGGTTTAGTGAACCGTCAGATCCGCTAGCGCTACCGGACTCAGATCTCGAGAGATCGATGTGA
ATGGGGGCCCTGAACCCGCCAAGAACCTGTACACCATGGGAGTGCAGGTGGAAACCATCTCCCCAGGAGA
CGGGCGCACCTTCCCCAAGCGCGGCCAGACCTGCGTGGTGCACTACACCGGGATGCTTGAAGATGGAAAG
AAATTTGATTCCTCCCGGGACAGAAACAAGCCCTTTAAGTTTATGCTAGGCAAGCAGGAGGTGATCCGAG
GCTGGGAAGAAGGGGTTGCCCAGATGAGTGTGGGTCAGAGAGCCAAACTGACTATATCTCCAGATTATGC
CTATGGTGCCACTGGGCACCCAGGCATCATCCCACCACATGCCACTCTCGTCTTCGATGTGGAGCTTCTA
AAACTGGAACGGTACCGCGGGCCCGGGATCCCCGCCACCATGGAACAGCCTCAGGTTATCCCCTCTCAAG
GTGATCTCGGTCCCCCAGTCAATGTGCCACAGGTGTCCTCCATGCAGATGGGAGCAGTGGATCTCCTAGG
AGGAGGACTAGATAGTCTGCTTGGCAGTGACCTTGGCGGGGGCATTGGAGGAAGTCCGGCAGTGGGACAA
TCCTTCATCCCATCATCGGTCCCTGCAACCTTTGCTCCTTCACCTACACCTGCTGTGGTCAGCAGTGGAC
TGAATGACCTGTTTGAACTCTCCACAGGGATAGGCATGGCACCTGGTGGATATGTGGCTCCTAAGGCTGT
CTGGCTACCTGCAGTAAAGGCTAAAGGCTTGGAGATTTCCGGAACATTTACTCACCGCCAAGGGCACATC
TATATGGAAATGAACTTCACCAATAAAGCTCTGCAGCACATGACAGATTTTGCAATCCAGTTTAACAAAA
ATAGCTTTGGTGTCATCCCCAGCACTCCTCTGGCCATCCATACACCACTGATGCCAAACCAGAGCATTGA
TGTCTCCCTGCCTCTCAATACCTTGGGCCCAGTCATGAAGATGGAACCTCTGAATAACCTCCAGGTGGCT
GTGAAAAACAATATCGATGTCTTCTACTTCAGCTGCCTCATCCCACTCAATGTGCTTTTTGTAGAAGATG
GCAAAATGGAGCGCCAGGTCTTCCTTGCAACATGGAAGGATATTCCCAATGAAAATGAACTTCAGTTTCA
GATTAAGGAATGTCATTTAAATGCTGACACTGTTTCCAGCAAGTTGCAAAACAACAATGTTTATACTATT
GCCAAGAGGAATGTGGAAGGGCAGGACATGCTGTACCAATCCCTGAAGCTCACTAATGGCATTTGGATTT
TGGCCGAACTACGTATCCAGCCAGGAAACCCCAATTACACGCTGTCACTGAAGTGTAGAGCTCCTGAAGT
CTCTCAATACATCTATCAGGTCTACGACAGCATTTTGAAAAACTTACCGGTCGCCACCATGGTGAGCAAG
GGCGAGGAGCTGTTCACCGGGGTGGTGCCCATCCTGGTCGAGCTGGACGGCGACGTAAACGGCCACAAGT
TCAGCGTGTCCGGCGAGGGCGAGGGCGATGCCACCTACGGCAAGCTGACCCTGAAGTTCATCTGCACCAC
CGGCAAGCTGCCCGTGCCCTGGCCCACCCTCGTGACCACCCTGACCTACGGCGTGCAGTGCTTCAGCCGC
TACCCCGACCACATGAAGCAGCACGACTTCTTCAAGTCCGCCATGCCCGAAGGCTACGTCCAGGAGCGCA
CCATCTTCTTCAAGGACGACGGCAACTACAAGACCCGCGCCGAGGTGAAGTTCGAGGGCGACACCCTGGT
GAACCGCATCGAGCTGAAGGGCATCGACTTCAAGGAGGACGGCAACATCCTGGGGCACAAGCTGGAGTAC
AACTACAACAGCCACAACGTCTATATCATGGCCGACAAGCAGAAGAACGGCATCAAGGTGAACTTCAAGA
TCCGCCACAACATCGAGGACGGCAGCGTGCAGCTCGCCGACCACTACCAGCAGAACACCCCCATCGGCGA
CGGCCCCGTGCTGCTGCCCGACAACCACTACCTGAGCACCCAGTCCGCCCTGAGCAAAGACCCCAACGAG
AAGCGCGATCACATGGTCCTGCTGGAGTTCGTGACCGCCGCCGGGATCACTCTCGGCATGGACGAGCTGT
ACAAGTAAAGCGGCCGCGACTCTAGATCATAATCAGCCATACCACATTTGTAGAGGTTTTACTTGCTTTA
AAAAACCTCCCACACCTCCCCCTGAACCTGAAACATAAAATGAATGCAATTGTTGTTGTTAACTTGTTTA
TTGCAGCTTATAATGGTTACAAATAAAGCAATAGCATCACAAATTTCACAAATAAAGCATTTTTTTCACT
GCATTCTAGTTGTGGTTTGTCCAAACTCATCAATGTATCTTAAGGCGTAAATTGTAAGCGTTAATATTTT
GTTAAAATTCGCGTTAAATTTTTGTTAAATCAGCTCATTTTTTAACCAATAGGCCGAAATCGGCAAAATC
CCTTATAAATCAAAAGAATAGACCGAGATAGGGT
[37 nt withheld, positions 3115-3151]
AAAGAACGTGGACTCCAACGTCAAAGG
[49 nt withheld, positions 3179-3227]
T
[91 nt withheld, positions 3229-3319]
G
[124 nt withheld, positions 3321-3444]
CAGGTGGCACTTTTCGGGGAAATGTGCGCGGAACCCCTATTTGTTTATTTTTCTAAATACATTCAAATAT
GTATCCGCTCATGAGACAATAACCCTGATAAATGCTTCAATAATATTGAAAAAGGAAGAGTCCTGAGGCG
GAAAGAACCAGCTGTGGAATGTGTGTCAGTTAGGGTGTGGAAAGTCCCCAGGCTCCCCAGCAGGCAGAAG
TATGCAAAGCATGCATCTCAATTAGTCAGCAACCAGGTGTGGAAAGTCCCCAGGCTCCCCAGCAGGCAGA
AGTATGCAAAGCATGCATCTCAATTAGTCAGCAACCATAGTCCCGCCCCTAACTCCGCCCATCCCGCCCC
TAACTCCGCCCAGTTCCGCCCATTCTCCGCCCCATGGCTGACTAATTTTTTTTATTTATGCAGAGGCCGA
GGCCGCCTCGGCCTCTGAGCTATTCCAGAAGTAGTGAGGAGGCTTTTTTGGAGGCCTAGGCTTTTGCAAA
GATCGATCAAGAGACAGGATGAGGATCGTTTCGCATGATTGAACAAGATGGATTGCACGCAGGTTCTCCG
GCCGCTTGGGTGGAGAGGCTATTCGGCTATGACTGGGCACAACAGACAATCGGCTGCTCTGATGCCGCCG
TGTTCCGGCTGTCAGCGCAGGGGCGCCCGGTTCTTTTTGTCAAGACCGACCTGTCCGGTGCCCTGAATGA
ACTGCAAGACGAGGCAGCGCGGCTATCGTGGCTGGCCACGACGGGCGTTCCTTGCGCAGCTGTGCTCGAC
GTTGTCACTGAAGCGGGAAGGGACTGGCTGCTATTGGGCGAAGTGCCGGGGCAGGATCTCCTGTCATCTC
ACCTTGCTCCTGCCGAGAAAGTATCCATCATGGCTGATGCAATGCGGCGGCTGCATACGCTTGATCCGGC
TACCTGCCCATTCGACCACCAAGCGAAACATCGCATCGAGCGAGCACGTACTCGGATGGAAGCCGGTCTT
GTCGATCAGGATGATCTGGACGAAGAGCATCAGGGGCTCGCGCCAGCCGAACTGTTCGCCAGGCTCAAGG
CGAGCATGCCCGACGGCGAGGATCTCGTCGTGACCCATGGCGATGCCTGCTTGCCGAATATCATGGTGGA
AAATGGCCGCTTTTCTGGATTCATCGACTGTGGCCGGCTGGGTGTGGCGGACCGCTATCAGGACATAGCG
TTGGCTACCCGTGATATTGCTGAAGAGCTTGGCGGCGAATGGGCTGACCGCTTCCTCGTGCTTTACGGTA
TCGCCGCTCCCGATTCGCAGCGCATCGCCTTCTATCGCCTTCTTGACGAGTTCTTCTGAGCGGGACTCTG
GGGTTCGAAATGACCGACCAAGCGACGCCCAACCTGCCATCACGAGATTTCGATTCCACCGCCGCCTTCT
ATGAAAGGTTGGGCTTCGGAATCGTTTTCCGGGACGCCGGCTGGATGATCCTCCAGCGCGGGGATCTCAT
GCTGGAGTTCTTCGCCCACCCTAGGGGGAGGCTAACTGAAACACGGAAGGAGACAATACCGGAAGGAACC
CGCGCTATGACGGCAATAAAAAGACAGAATAAAACGCACGGTGTTGGGTCGTTTGTTCATAAACGCGGGG
TTCGGTCCCAGGGCTGGCACTCTGTCGATACCCCACCGAGACCCCATTGGGGCCAATACGCCCGCGTTTC
TTCCTTTTCCCCACCCCACCCCCCAAGTTCGGGTGAAGGCCCAGGGCTCGCAGCCAACGTCGGGGCGGCA
GGCCCTGCCATAGCCTCAGGTTACTCATATATACTTTAGATTGATTTAAAACTTCATTTTTAATTTAAAA
GGATCTAGGTGAAGATCCTTTTTGATAATCTCATGACCAAAATCCCTTAACGTGAGTTTTCGTTCCACTG
AGCGTCAGACCCCGTAGAAAAGATCAAAGGATCTTCTTGAGATCCTTTTTTTCTGCGCGTAATCTGCTGC
TTGCAAACAAAAAAACCACCGCTACCAGCGGTGGTTTGTTTGCCGGATCAAGAGCTACCAACTCTTTTTC
CGAAGGTAACTGGCTTCAGCAGAGCGCAGATACCAAATACTGTCCTTCTAGTGTAGCCGTAGTTAGGCCA
CCACTTCAAGAACTCTGTAGCACCGCCTACATACCTCGCTCTGCTAATCCTGTTACCAGTGGCTGCTGCC
AGTGGCGATAAGTCGTGTCTTACCGGGTTGGACTCAAGACGATAGTTACCGGATAAGGCGCAGCGGTCGG
GCTGAACGGGGGGTTCGTGCACACAGCCCAGCTTGGAGCGAACGACCTACACCGAACTGAGATACCTACA
GCGTGAGCTATGAGAAAGCGCCACGCTTCCCGAAGGGAGAAAGGCGGACAGGTATCCGGTAAGCGGCAGG
GTCGGAACAGGAGAGCGCACGAGGGAGCTTCCAGGGGGAAACGCCTGGTATCTTTATAGTCCTGTCGGGT
TTCGCCACCTCTGACTTGAGCGTCGATTTTTGTGATGCTCGTCAGGGGGGCGGAGCCTATGGAAAAACGC
CAGCAACGCGGCCTTTTTACGGTTCCTGGCCTTTTGCTGGCCTTTTGCTCACATGTTCTTTCCTGCGTTA
TCCCCTGATTCTGTGGATAACCGTATTACCGCCATGCAT
Features (pLannotate 1.2.2; 17 found; start..end, strand, type, name):
     61..364     +  enhancer       CMV enhancer: human cytomegalovirus immediate early enhancer
    365..568     +  promoter       CMV promoter: human cytomegalovirus (CMV) immediate early promoter
    591..618     +  misc_feature   MCS (fragment): multiple cloning site
    666..989     +  CDS            FKBP1A: FKB1A_HUMAN - Also known as FKBP1, FKBP12. Experimental evidence at protein level: Swiss-Prot protein existence level 1. Keeps in an inactive conformation TGFBR1, the TGF-beta type I serine/threonine kinase receptor, preventing TGF-beta receptor activation in absence of ligand. Recruits SMAD7 to ACVR1B which prevents the association of SMAD2 and SMAD3 with the activin receptor complex, thereby blocking the activin signal. May modulate the RYR1 calcium channel activity. PPIases accelerate the folding of proteins. It catalyzes the cis-trans isomerization of proline imidic peptide bonds in oligop
    989..1011    +  misc_feature   MCS (fragment): multiple cloning site
   1020..2003    +  CDS            AP2B1 (fragment): AP2B1_BOVIN - Also known as CLAPB1. Experimental evidence at protein level: Swiss-Prot protein existence level 1. Component of the adaptor protein complex 2 (AP-2). Adaptor protein complexes function in protein transport via transport vesicles in different membrane traffic pathways. Adaptor protein complexes are vesicle coat components and appear to be involved in cargo selection and vesicle formation. AP-2 is involved in clathrin-dependent endocytosis in which cargo proteins are incorporated into vesicles surrounded by clathrin (clathrin-coated vesicles, CCVs) which are destined for fusion wi
   2019..2738    +  CDS            EGFP: the original enhanced GFP (Yang et al., 1996) mammalian codon-optimized
   2755..2838    +  CDS            large T antigen (fragment): large T antigen from SV40 (simian virus 40)
   2861..2982    +  polyA_signal   SV40 poly(A) signal: SV40 polyadenylation signal
   3016..3444    -  rep_origin     f1 ori (sequence partly withheld): f1 bacteriophage origin of replication; arrow indicates direction of (+) strand synthesis
   3471..3575    +  promoter       AmpR promoter: bla
   3577..3934    +  promoter       SV40 promoter: SV40 enhancer and early promoter
   3969..4763    +  CDS            NeoR/KanR: aminoglycoside phosphotransferase from Tn5; aph(3')-II (or nptII); confers resistance to neomycin, kanamycin, and G418 (Geneticin®)
   4784..4936    +  CDS            ble (fragment): BLE_KLEPN - Experimental evidence at protein level: Swiss-Prot protein existence level 1. Binding protein with a strong affinity to the bleomycin family of antibiotics. Binds to CL990; an antimitotic-antibiotic compound. From Klebsiella pneumoniae.
   4995..5042    +  polyA_signal   HSV TK poly(A) signal: herpes simplex virus thymidine kinase polyadenylation signal (Cole and Stacy, 1985)
   5133..5149    -  polyA_signal   bGH poly(A) signal (fragment): bovine growth hormone polyadenylation signal
   5371..5959    +  rep_origin     ori: high-copy-number ColE1/pMB1/pBR322/pUC origin of replication
