>Addgene plasmid #100728 | FKBP-beta2(616-951)-GFP ∆CBM | addgene full sequence | sequence record 193572 | Addgene NGS Result
GTTATTAATAGTAATCAATTACGGGGTCATTAGTTCATAGCCCATATATGGAGTTCCGCGTTACATAACT
TACGGTAAATGGCCCGCCTGGCTGACCGCCCAACGACCCCCGCCCATTGACGTCAATAATGACGTATGTT
CCCATAGTAACGCCAATAGGGACTTTCCATTGACGTCAATGGGTGGAGTATTTACGGTAAACTGCCCACT
TGGCAGTACATCAAGTGTATCATATGCCAAGTACGCCCCCTATTGACGTCAATGACGGTAAATGGCCCGC
CTGGCATTATGCCCAGTACATGACCTTATGGGACTTTCCTACTTGGCAGTACATCTACGTATTAGTCATC
GCTATTACCATGGTGATGCGGTTTTGGCAGTACATCAATGGGCGTGGATAGCGGTTTGACTCACGGGGAT
TTCCAAGTCTCCACCCCATTGACGTCAATGGGAGTTTGTTTTGGCACCAAAATCAACGGGACTTTCCAAA
ATGTCGTAACAACTCCGCCCCATTGACGCAAATGGGCGGTAGGCGTGTACGGTGGGAGGTCTATATAAGC
AGAGCTGGTTTAGTGAACCGTCAGATCCGCTAGCGCTACCGGACTCAGATCTCGAGAGATCGATGTGAAT
GGGGGCCCTGAACCCGCCAAGAACCTGTACACCATGGGAGTGCAGGTGGAAACCATCTCCCCAGGAGACG
GGCGCACCTTCCCCAAGCGCGGCCAGACCTGCGTGGTGCACTACACCGGGATGCTTGAAGATGGAAAGAA
ATTTGATTCCTCCCGGGACAGAAACAAGCCCTTTAAGTTTATGCTAGGCAAGCAGGAGGTGATCCGAGGC
TGGGAAGAAGGGGTTGCCCAGATGAGTGTGGGTCAGAGAGCCAAACTGACTATATCTCCAGATTATGCCT
ATGGTGCCACTGGGCACCCAGGCATCATCCCACCACATGCCACTCTCGTCTTCGATGTGGAGCTTCTAAA
ACTGGAACGGTACCGCGGGCCCGGGATCCCCGCCACCATGGAACAGCCTCAGGTTATCCCCTCTCAAGGT
GATCTCGGTCCCCCAGTCAATGTGCCACAGGTGTCCTCCATGCAGATGGGAGCAGTGGATCTCCTAGGAG
GAGGACTAGATAGTCTGCTTGGCAGTGACCTTGGCGGGGGCATTGGAGGAAGTCCGGCAGTGGGACAATC
CTTCATCCCATCATCGGTCCCTGCAACCTTTGCTCCTTCACCTACACCTGCTGTGGTCAGCAGTGGACTG
AATGACCTGTTTGAACTCTCCACAGGGATAGGCATGGCACCTGGTGGATATGTGGCTCCTAAGGCTGTCT
GGCTACCTGCAGTAAAGGCTAAAGGCTTGGAGATTTCCGGAACATTTACTCACCGCCAAGGGCACATCTA
TATGGAAATGAACTTCACCAATAAAGCTCTGCAGCACATGACAGATTTTGCAATCCAGTTTAACAAAAAT
AGCTTTGGTGTCATCCCCAGCACTCCTCTGGCCATCCATACACCACTGATGCCAAACCAGAGCATTGATG
TCTCCCTGCCTCTCAATACCTTGGGCCCAGTCATGAAGATGGAACCTCTGAATAACCTCCAGGTGGCTGT
GAAAAACAATATCGATGTCTTCTACTTCAGCTGCCTCATCCCACTCAATGTGCTTTTTGTAGAAGATGGC
AAAATGGAGCGCCAGGTCTTCCTTGCAACATGGAAGGATATTCCCAATGAAAATGAACTTCAGTTTCAGA
TTAAGGAATGTCATTTAAATGCTGACACTGTTTCCAGCAAGTTGCAAAACAACAATGTTTATACTATTGC
CAAGAGGAATGTGGAAGGGCAGGACATGCTGTACCAATCCCTGAAGCTCACTAATGGCATTTGGATTTTG
GCCGAACTACGTATCCAGCCAGGAAACCCCAATTACACGCTGTCACTGAAGTGTAGAGCTCCTGAAGTCT
CTCAATACATCTATCAGGTCTACGACAGCATTTTGAAAAACTTACCGGTCGCCACCATGGTGAGCAAGGG
CGAGGAGCTGTTCACCGGGGTGGTGCCCATCCTGGTCGAGCTGGACGGCGACGTAAACGGCCACAAGTTC
AGCGTGTCCGGCGAGGGCGAGGGCGATGCCACCTACGGCAAGCTGACCCTGAAGTTCATCTGCACCACCG
GCAAGCTGCCCGTGCCCTGGCCCACCCTCGTGACCACCCTGACCTACGGCGTGCAGTGCTTCAGCCGCTA
CCCCGACCACATGAAGCAGCACGACTTCTTCAAGTCCGCCATGCCCGAAGGCTACGTCCAGGAGCGCACC
ATCTTCTTCAAGGACGACGGCAACTACAAGACCCGCGCCGAGGTGAAGTTCGAGGGCGACACCCTGGTGA
ACCGCATCGAGCTGAAGGGCATCGACTTCAAGGAGGACGGCAACATCCTGGGGCACAAGCTGGAGTACAA
CTACAACAGCCACAACGTCTATATCATGGCCGACAAGCAGAAGAACGGCATCAAGGTGAACTTCAAGATC
CGCCACAACATCGAGGACGGCAGCGTGCAGCTCGCCGACCACTACCAGCAGAACACCCCCATCGGCGACG
GCCCCGTGCTGCTGCCCGACAACCACTACCTGAGCACCCAGTCCGCCCTGAGCAAAGACCCCAACGAGAA
GCGCGATCACATGGTCCTGCTGGAGTTCGTGACCGCCGCCGGGATCACTCTCGGCATGGACGAGCTGTAC
AAGTAAAGCGGCCGCGACTCTAGATCATAATCAGCCATACCACATTTGTAGAGGTTTTACTTGCTTTAAA
AAACCTCCCACACCTCCCCCTGAACCTGAAACATAAAATGAATGCAATTGTTGTTGTTAACTTGTTTATT
GCAGCTTATAATGGTTACAAATAAAGCAATAGCATCACAAATTTCACAAATAAAGCATTTTTTTCACTGC
ATTCTAGTTGTGGTTTGTCCAAACTCATCAATGTATCTTAAGGCGTAAATTGTAAGCGTTAATATTTTGT
TAAAATTCGCGTTAAATTTTTGTTAAATCAGCTCATTTTTTAACCAATAGGCCGAAATCGGCAAAATCCC
TTATAAATCAAAAGAATAGACCGAGATAGGGT
[37 nt withheld, positions 3113-3149]
AAAGAACGTGGACTCCAACGTCAAAGG
[49 nt withheld, positions 3177-3225]
T
[91 nt withheld, positions 3227-3317]
G
[124 nt withheld, positions 3319-3442]
CAGGTGGCACTTTTCGGGGAAATGTGCGCGGAACCCCTATTTGTTTATTTTTCTAAATACATTCAAATAT
GTATCCGCTCATGAGACAATAACCCTGATAAATGCTTCAATAATATTGAAAAAGGAAGAGTCCTGAGGCG
GAAAGAACCAGCTGTGGAATGTGTGTCAGTTAGGGTGTGGAAAGTCCCCAGGCTCCCCAGCAGGCAGAAG
TATGCAAAGCATGCATCTCAATTAGTCAGCAACCAGGTGTGGAAAGTCCCCAGGCTCCCCAGCAGGCAGA
AGTATGCAAAGCATGCATCTCAATTAGTCAGCAACCATAGTCCCGCCCCTAACTCCGCCCATCCCGCCCC
TAACTCCGCCCAGTTCCGCCCATTCTCCGCCCCATGGCTGACTAATTTTTTTTATTTATGCAGAGGCCGA
GGCCGCCTCGGCCTCTGAGCTATTCCAGAAGTAGTGAGGAGGCTTTTTTGGAGGCCTAGGCTTTTGCAAA
GATCGATCAAGAGACAGGATGAGGATCGTTTCGCATGATTGAACAAGATGGATTGCACGCAGGTTCTCCG
GCCGCTTGGGTGGAGAGGCTATTCGGCTATGACTGGGCACAACAGACAATCGGCTGCTCTGATGCCGCCG
TGTTCCGGCTGTCAGCGCAGGGGCGCCCGGTTCTTTTTGTCAAGACCGACCTGTCCGGTGCCCTGAATGA
ACTGCAAGACGAGGCAGCGCGGCTATCGTGGCTGGCCACGACGGGCGTTCCTTGCGCAGCTGTGCTCGAC
GTTGTCACTGAAGCGGGAAGGGACTGGCTGCTATTGGGCGAAGTGCCGGGGCAGGATCTCCTGTCATCTC
ACCTTGCTCCTGCCGAGAAAGTATCCATCATGGCTGATGCAATGCGGCGGCTGCATACGCTTGATCCGGC
TACCTGCCCATTCGACCACCAAGCGAAACATCGCATCGAGCGAGCACGTACTCGGATGGAAGCCGGTCTT
GTCGATCAGGATGATCTGGACGAAGAGCATCAGGGGCTCGCGCCAGCCGAACTGTTCGCCAGGCTCAAGG
CGAGCATGCCCGACGGCGAGGATCTCGTCGTGACCCATGGCGATGCCTGCTTGCCGAATATCATGGTGGA
AAATGGCCGCTTTTCTGGATTCATCGACTGTGGCCGGCTGGGTGTGGCGGACCGCTATCAGGACATAGCG
TTGGCTACCCGTGATATTGCTGAAGAGCTTGGCGGCGAATGGGCTGACCGCTTCCTCGTGCTTTACGGTA
TCGCCGCTCCCGATTCGCAGCGCATCGCCTTCTATCGCCTTCTTGACGAGTTCTTCTGAGCGGGACTCTG
GGGTTCGAAATGACCGACCAAGCGACGCCCAACCTGCCATCACGAGATTTCGATTCCACCGCCGCCTTCT
ATGAAAGGTTGGGCTTCGGAATCGTTTTCCGGGACGCCGGCTGGATGATCCTCCAGCGCGGGGATCTCAT
GCTGGAGTTCTTCGCCCACCCTAGGGGGAGGCTAACTGAAACACGGAAGGAGACAATACCGGAAGGAACC
CGCGCTATGACGGCAATAAAAAGACAGAATAAAACGCACGGTGTTGGGTCGTTTGTTCATAAACGCGGGG
TTCGGTCCCAGGGCTGGCACTCTGTCGATACCCCACCGAGACCCCATTGGGGCCAATACGCCCGCGTTTC
TTCCTTTTCCCCACCCCACCCCCCAAGTTCGGGTGAAGGCCCAGGGCTCGCAGCCAACGTCGGGGCGGCA
GGCCCTGCCATAGCCTCAGGTTACTCATATATACTTTAGATTGATTTAAAACTTCATTTTTAATTTAAAA
GGATCTAGGTGAAGATCCTTTTTGATAATCTCATGACCAAAATCCCTTAACGTGAGTTTTCGTTCCACTG
AGCGTCAGACCCCGTAGAAAAGATCAAAGGATCTTCTTGAGATCCTTTTTTTCTGCGCGTAATCTGCTGC
TTGCAAACAAAAAAACCACCGCTACCAGCGGTGGTTTGTTTGCCGGATCAAGAGCTACCAACTCTTTTTC
CGAAGGTAACTGGCTTCAGCAGAGCGCAGATACCAAATACTGTTCTTCTAGTGTAGCCGTAGTTAGGCCA
CCACTTCAAGAACTCTGTAGCACCGCCTACATACCTCGCTCTGCTAATCCTGTTACCAGTGGCTGCTGCC
AGTGGCGATAAGTCGTGTCTTACCGGGTTGGACTCAAGACGATAGTTACCGGATAAGGCGCAGCGGTCGG
GCTGAACGGGGGGTTCGTGCACACAGCCCAGCTTGGAGCGAACGACCTACACCGAACTGAGATACCTACA
GCGTGAGCTATGAGAAAGCGCCACGCTTCCCGAAGGGAGAAAGGCGGACAGGTATCCGGTAAGCGGCAGG
GTCGGAACAGGAGAGCGCACGAGGGAGCTTCCAGGGGGAAACGCCTGGTATCTTTATAGTCCTGTCGGGT
TTCGCCACCTCTGACTTGAGCGTCGATTTTTGTGATGCTCGTCAGGGGGGCGGAGCCTATGGAAAAACGC
CAGCAACGCGGCCTTTTTACGGTTCCTGGCCTTTTGCTGGCCTTTTGCTCACATGTTCTTTCCTGCGTTA
TCCCCTGATTCTGTGGATAACCGTATTACCGCCATGCATTA
Features (pLannotate 1.2.2; 17 found; start..end, strand, type, name):
     59..362     +  enhancer       CMV enhancer: human cytomegalovirus immediate early enhancer
    363..566     +  promoter       CMV promoter: human cytomegalovirus (CMV) immediate early promoter
    589..616     +  misc_feature   MCS (fragment): multiple cloning site
    664..987     +  CDS            FKBP1A: FKB1A_HUMAN - Also known as FKBP1, FKBP12. Experimental evidence at protein level: Swiss-Prot protein existence level 1. Keeps in an inactive conformation TGFBR1, the TGF-beta type I serine/threonine kinase receptor, preventing TGF-beta receptor activation in absence of ligand. Recruits SMAD7 to ACVR1B which prevents the association of SMAD2 and SMAD3 with the activin receptor complex, thereby blocking the activin signal. May modulate the RYR1 calcium channel activity. PPIases accelerate the folding of proteins. It catalyzes the cis-trans isomerization of proline imidic peptide bonds in oligop
    987..1009    +  misc_feature   MCS (fragment): multiple cloning site
   1018..2001    +  CDS            AP2B1 (fragment): AP2B1_BOVIN - Also known as CLAPB1. Experimental evidence at protein level: Swiss-Prot protein existence level 1. Component of the adaptor protein complex 2 (AP-2). Adaptor protein complexes function in protein transport via transport vesicles in different membrane traffic pathways. Adaptor protein complexes are vesicle coat components and appear to be involved in cargo selection and vesicle formation. AP-2 is involved in clathrin-dependent endocytosis in which cargo proteins are incorporated into vesicles surrounded by clathrin (clathrin-coated vesicles, CCVs) which are destined for fusion wi
   2017..2736    +  CDS            EGFP: the original enhanced GFP (Yang et al., 1996) mammalian codon-optimized
   2753..2836    +  CDS            large T antigen (fragment): large T antigen from SV40 (simian virus 40)
   2859..2980    +  polyA_signal   SV40 poly(A) signal: SV40 polyadenylation signal
   3014..3442    -  rep_origin     f1 ori (sequence partly withheld): f1 bacteriophage origin of replication; arrow indicates direction of (+) strand synthesis
   3469..3573    +  promoter       AmpR promoter: bla
   3575..3932    +  promoter       SV40 promoter: SV40 enhancer and early promoter
   3967..4761    +  CDS            NeoR/KanR: aminoglycoside phosphotransferase from Tn5; aph(3')-II (or nptII); confers resistance to neomycin, kanamycin, and G418 (Geneticin®)
   4782..4934    +  CDS            ble (fragment): BLE_KLEPN - Experimental evidence at protein level: Swiss-Prot protein existence level 1. Binding protein with a strong affinity to the bleomycin family of antibiotics. Binds to CL990; an antimitotic-antibiotic compound. From Klebsiella pneumoniae.
   4993..5040    +  polyA_signal   HSV TK poly(A) signal: herpes simplex virus thymidine kinase polyadenylation signal (Cole and Stacy, 1985)
   5131..5147    -  polyA_signal   bGH poly(A) signal (fragment): bovine growth hormone polyadenylation signal
   5369..5957    +  rep_origin     ori: high-copy-number ColE1/pMB1/pBR322/pUC origin of replication
