[The description below was written by a language model from this plasmid's Addgene catalogue record and pLannotate feature annotations shown in this document.]
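Description:
FKBP-beta2(616-951)-GFP ∆CBM is a 6,073 bp mammalian expression plasmid built on the pEGFP-N1 backbone. It is propagated in E. coli from a high-copy ColE1/pUC-type origin and also carries an f1 origin. A single Tn5 NeoR/KanR gene provides both selections. A bacterial bla-type promoter drives it for kanamycin resistance in E. coli, and the SV40 enhancer/early promoter drives it for G418 selection in mammalian cells, with the HSV TK polyadenylation signal terminating the transcript. The short ble, large T antigen and bGH poly(A) fragments in the annotation appear to be backbone remnants or partial matches rather than functional parts.

The payload is one open reading frame expressed from the CMV immediate-early enhancer/promoter and terminated by the SV40 poly(A) signal. It encodes FKBP (FKBP12/FKBP1A) at the N terminus, then residues 616-951 of human beta2 adaptin (AP2B1, long isoform), then EGFP at the C terminus. The AP2B1 fragment carries a deletion of the clathrin box motif. The annotation tool matched this fragment to the bovine orthologue, but the catalogue record gives the species as human. The record describes the fusion as a mutant clathrin "hook" for "hot-wiring" endocytosis in mammalian cells. FKBP is a standard chemically inducible dimerisation domain that pairs with an FRB-tagged partner in the presence of rapamycin, although the record does not describe the partner construct. Loss of the clathrin box motif would be expected to impair clathrin engagement, so the plasmid probably serves as a comparison or control for the intact hook, with GFP reporting localisation. The depositor and repository-sequenced records have the same length and feature set, offset by two nucleotides.
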