Addgene plasmid #100728: FKBP-beta2(616-951)-GFP ∆CBM
Purpose: To express a clathrin "hook" mutant in mammalian cells to hot-wire endocytosis
Depositing lab: Stephen Royle. Depositing organization: University of Warwick. Publication: New tools for "hot-wiring" clathrin-mediated endocytosis with temporal and spatial precision. Wood LA, Larocque G, Clarke NI, Sarkar S, Royle SJ. J Cell Biol. 2017 Sep 27. pii: jcb.201702188. doi: 10.1083/jcb.201702188. PubMed 28954824.
Backbone
  Vector backbone: pEGFP-N1
  Vector type: Mammalian Expression
  Selectable markers: Neomycin (select with G418)
Growth in bacteria
  Bacterial resistance: Kanamycin, 50 μg/mL
  Growth temperature: 37°C
  Growth strain: DH5alpha
  Copy number: High Copy
Gene/Insert
  Gene/Insert name: AP2B1 (alt name: beta2 adaptin)
  Species: H. sapiens (human)
  Insert size (bp): 1008
  Mutation: Long isoform, deletion of clathrin box motif
  GenBank ID: BC006201 NM_001030006.1
  Entrez Gene: AP2B1 (a.k.a. ADTB2, AP105B, AP2-BETA, CLAPB1)
  Promoter: CMV
  Tag / fusion protein: FKBP (N terminal on insert); GFP (C terminal on insert)
  Cloning method: Restriction Enzyme; 5′ cloning site AgeI (not destroyed); 3′ cloning site XhoI (not destroyed)
  Sequencing primers: 5′ CMV Forward
Terms and licenses: Academic/Nonprofit Terms; Industry Terms: Not Available to Industry
How to cite: FKBP-beta2(616-951)-GFP ∆CBM was a gift from Stephen Royle (Addgene plasmid # 100728 ; http://n2t.net/addgene:100728 ; RRID:Addgene_100728)
